>Addgene plasmid #180627 | pCA528 SPASTIN , residues 112-196 | addgene full sequence | sequence record 358632 | Addgene NGS Result
TGGCGAATGGG
[124 nt withheld, positions 12-135]
C
[91 nt withheld, positions 137-227]
A
[49 nt withheld, positions 229-277]
CCTTTGACGTTGGAGTCCACGTTCTTT
[37 nt withheld, positions 305-341]
ACCCTATCTCGGTCTATTCTTTTGATTTATAAGGGATTTTGCCGATTTCGGCCTATTGGTTAAAAAATGA
GCTGATTTAACAAAAATTTAACGCGAATTTTAACAAAATATTAACGCTTACAATTTAGGTGGCACTTTTC
GGGGAAATGTGCGCGGAACCCCTATTTGTTTATTTTTCTAAATACATTCAAATATGTATCCGCTCATGAA
TTAATTCTTAGAAAAACTCATCGAGCATCAAATGAAACTGCAATTTATTCATATCAGGATTATCAATACC
ATATTTTTGAAAAAGCCGTTTCTGTAATGAAGGAGAAAACTCACCGAGGCAGTTCCATAGGATGGCAAGA
TCCTGGTATCGGTCTGCGATTCCGACTCGTCCAACATCAATACAACCTATTAATTTCCCCTCGTCAAAAA
TAAGGTTATCAAGTGAGAAATCACCATGAGTGACGACTGAATCCGGTGAGAATGGCAAAAGTTTATGCAT
TTCTTTCCAGACTTGTTCAACAGGCCAGCCATTACGCTCGTCATCAAAATCACTCGCATCAACCAAACCG
TTATTCATTCGTGATTGCGCCTGAGCGAGACGAAATACGCGATCGCTGTTAAAAGGACAATTACAAACAG
GAATCGAATGCAACCGGCGCAGGAACACTGCCAGCGCATCAACAATATTTTCACCTGAATCAGGATATTC
TTCTAATACCTGGAATGCTGTTTTCCCGGGGATCGCAGTGGTGAGTAACCATGCATCATCAGGAGTACGG
ATAAAATGCTTGATGGTCGGAAGAGGCATAAATTCCGTCAGCCAGTTTAGTCTGACCATCTCATCTGTAA
CATCATTGGCAACGCTACCTTTGCCATGTTTCAGAAACAACTCTGGCGCATCGGGCTTCCCATACAATCG
ATAGATTGTCGCACCTGATTGCCCGACATTATCGCGAGCCCATTTATACCCATATAAATCAGCATCCATG
TTGGAATTTAATCGCGGCCTAGAGCAAGACGTTTCCCGTTGAATATGGCTCATAACACCCCTTGTATTAC
TGTTTATGTAAGCAGACAGTTTTATTGTTCATGACCAAAATCCCTTAACGTGAGTTTTCGTTCCACTGAG
CGTCAGACCCCGTAGAAAAGATCAAAGGATCTTCTTGAGATCCTTTTTTTCTGCGCGTAATCTGCTGCTT
GCAAACAAAAAAACCACCGCTACCAGCGGTGGTTTGTTTGCCGGATCAAGAGCTACCAACTCTTTTTCCG
AAGGTAACTGGCTTCAGCAGAGCGCAGATACCAAATACTGTCCTTCTAGTGTAGCCGTAGTTAGGCCACC
ACTTCAAGAACTCTGTAGCACCGCCTACATACCTCGCTCTGCTAATCCTGTTACCAGTGGCTGCTGCCAG
TGGCGATAAGTCGTGTCTTACCGGGTTGGACTCAAGACGATAGTTACCGGATAAGGCGCAGCGGTCGGGC
TGAACGGGGGGTTCGTGCACACAGCCCAGCTTGGAGCGAACGACCTACACCGAACTGAGATACCTACAGC
GTGAGCTATGAGAAAGCGCCACGCTTCCCGAAGGGAGAAAGGCGGACAGGTATCCGGTAAGCGGCAGGGT
CGGAACAGGAGAGCGCACGAGGGAGCTTCCAGGGGGAAACGCCTGGTATCTTTATAGTCCTGTCGGGTTT
CGCCACCTCTGACTTGAGCGTCGATTTTTGTGATGCTCGTCAGGGGGGCGGAGCCTATGGAAAAACGCCA
GCAACGCGGCCTTTTTACGGTTCCTGGCCTTTTGCTGGCCTTTTGCTCACATGTTCTTTCCTGCGTTATC
CCCTGATTCTGTGGATAACCGTATTACCGCCTTTGAGTGAGCTGATACCGCTCGCCGCAGCCGAACGACC
GAGCGCAGCGAGTCAGTGAGCGAGGAAGCGGAAGAGCGCCTGATGCGGTATTTTCTCCTTACGCATCTGT
GCGGTATTTCACACCGCAATGGTGCACTCTCAGTACAATCTGCTCTGATGCCGCATAGTTAAGCCAGTAT
ACACTCCGCTATCGCTACGTGACTGGGTCATGGCTGCGCCCCGACACCCGCCAACACCCGCTGACGCGCC
CTGACGGGCTTGTCTGCTCCCGGCATCCGCTTACAGACAAGCTGTGACCGTCTCCGGGAGCTGCATGTGT
CAGAGGTTTTCACCGTCATCACCGAAACGCGCGAGGCAGCTGCGGTAAAGCTCATCAGCGTGGTCGTGAA
GCGATTCACAGATGTCTGCCTGTTCATCCGCGTCCAGCTCGTTGAGTTTCTCCAGAAGCGTTAATGTCTG
GCTTCTGATAAAGCGGGCCATGTTAAGGGCGGTTTTTTCCTGTTTGGTCACTGATGCCTCCGTGTAAGGG
GGATTTCTGTTCATGGGGGTAATGATACCGATGAAACGAGAGAGGATGCTCACGATACGGGTTACTGATG
ATGAACATGCCCGGTTACTGGAACGTTGTGAGGGTAAACAACTGGCGGTATTGATGCGGCGGGACCAGAG
AAAAATCACTCAGGGTCAATGCCAGCGCTTCGTTAATACAGATGTAGGTGTTCCACAGGGTAGCCAGCAG
CATCCTGCGATGCAGATCCGGAACATAATGGTGCAGGGCGCTGACTTCCGCGTTTCCAGACTTTACGAAA
CACGGAAACCGAAGACCATTCATGTTGTTGCTCAGGTCGCAGACGTTTTGCAGCAGCAGTCGCTTCACGT
TCGCTCGCGTATCGGTGATTCATTCTGCTAACCAGTAAGGCAACCCCGCCAGCCTAGCCGGGTCCTCAAC
GACAGGAGCACGATCATGCGCACCCGTGGGGCCGCCATGCCGGCGATAATGGCCTGCTTCTCGCCGAAAC
GTTTGGTGGCGGGACCAGTGACGAAGGCTTGAGCGAGGGCGTGCAAGATTCCGAATACCGCAAGCGACAG
GCCGATCATCGTCGCGCTCCAGCGAAAGCGGTCCTCGCCGAAAATGACCCAGAGCGCTGCCGGCACCTGT
CCTACGAGTTGCATGATAAAGAAGACAGTCATAAGTGCGGCGACGATAGTCATGCCCCGCGCCCACCGGA
AGGAGCTGACTGGGTTGAAGGCTCTCAAGGGCATCGGTCGAGATCCCGGTGCCTAATGAGTGAGCTAACT
TACATTAATTGCGTTGCGCTCACTGCCCGCTTTCCAGTCGGGAAACCTGTCGTGCCAGCTGCATTAATGA
ATCGGCCAACGCGCGGGGAGAGGCGGTTTGCGTATTGGGCGCCAGGGTGGTTTTTCTTTTCACCAGTGAG
ACGGGCAACAGCTGATTGCCCTTCACCGCCTGGCCCTGAGAGAGTTGCAGCAAGCGGTCCACGCTGGTTT
GCCCCAGCAGGCGAAAATCCTGTTTGATGGTGGTTAACGGCGGGATATAACATGAGCTGTCTTCGGTATC
GTCGTATCCCACTACCGAGATATCCGCACCAACGCGCAGCCCGGACTCGGTAATGGCGCGCATTGCGCCC
AGCGCCATCTGATCGTTGGCAACCAGCATCGCAGTGGGAACGATGCCCTCATTCAGCATTTGCATGGTTT
GTTGAAAACCGGACATGGCACTCCAGTCGCCTTCCCGTTCCGCTATCGGCTGAATTTGATTGCGAGTGAG
ATATTTATGCCAGCCAGCCAGACGCAGACGCGCCGAGACAGAACTTAATGGGCCCGCTAACAGCGCGATT
TGCTGGTGACCCAATGCGACCAGATGCTCCACGCCCAGTCGCGTACCGTCTTCATGGGAGAAAATAATAC
TGTTGATGGGTGTCTGGTCAGAGACATCGAGAAATAACGCCGGAACATTAGTGCAGGCAGCTTCCACAGC
AATGGCATCCTGGTCATCCAGCGGATAGTTAATGATCAGCCCACTGACGCGTTGCGCGAGAAGATTGTGC
ACCGCCGCTTTACAGGCTTCGACGCCGCTTCGTTCTACCATCGACACCACCACGCTGGCACCCAGTTGAT
CGGCGCGAGATTTAATCGCCGCGACAATTTGCGACGGCGCGTGCAGGGCCAGACTGGAGGTGGCAACGCC
AATCAGCAACGACTGTTTGCCCGCCAGTTGTTGTGCCACGCGGTTGGGAATGTAATTCAGCTCCGCCATC
GCCGCTTCCACTTTTTCCCGCGTTTTCGCAGAAACGTGGCTGGCCTGGTTCACCACGCGGGAAACTGTCT
GATAAGAGACACCGGCATACTCTGCGACATCGTATAACGTTACTGGTTTCACATTCACCACCCTGAATTG
ACTCTCTTCCGGGCGCTATCATGCCATACCGCGAAAGGTTTTGCGCCATTCGATGGTGTCCGGGATCTCG
ACGCTCTCCCTTATGCGACTCCTGCATTAGGAAGCAGCCCAGTAGTAGGTTGAGGCCGTTGAGCACCGCC
GCCGCAAGGAATGGTGCATGCAAGGAGATGGCGCCCAACAGTCCCCCGGCCACGGGGCCTGCCACCATAC
CCACGCCGAAACAAGCGCTCATGAGCCCGAAGTGGCGAGCCCGATCTTCCCCATCGGTGATGTCGGCGAT
ATAGGCGCCAGCAACCGCACCTGTGGCGCCGGTGATGCCGGCCACGATGCGTCCGGCGTAGAGGATCGAG
ATCTCGATCCCGCGAAATTAATACGACTCACTATAGGGGAATTGTGAGCGGATAACAATTCCCCTCTAGA
AATAATTTTGTTTAACTTTAAGAAGGAGATATACATATGGGTCATCACCATCATCACCATGGTTCGGACT
CAGAAGTCAATCAAGAAGCTAAGCCAGAGGTCAAGCCAGAAGTCAAGCCTGAGACTCACATCAATTTAAA
GGTGTCCGATGGATCTTCAGAGATCTTCTTCAAGATCAAAAAGACCACTCCTTTAAGAAGGCTGATGGAA
GCGTTCGCTAAAAGACAGGGTAAGGAAATGGACTCCTTAAGATTCTTGTACGACGGTATTAGAATTCAAG
CTGATCAGACCCCTGAAGATTTGGACATGGAGGATAACGATATTATTGAGGCTCACAGAGAACAGATTGG
TGGGGAGGCCGAGCGCGTCCGAGTCTTCCACAAACAGGCCTTCGAGTACATCTCCATTGCCCTGCGCATC
GATGAGGATGAGAAAGCAGGACAGAAGGAGCAAGCTGTGGAATGGTATAAGAAAGGTATTGAAGAACTGG
AAAAAGGAATAGCTGTTATAGTTACAGGACAAGGTGAACAGTGTGAAAGAGCTAGACGCCTTCAAGCTAA
AATGATGACTAATTTGGTTATGGCCAAGGACCGCTTACAACTTCTATGAGGATCCGAATTCGAGCTCCGT
CGACAAGCTTGCGGCCGCACTCGAGCACCACCACCACCACCACTGAGATCCGGCTGCTAACAAAGCCCGA
AAGGAAGCTGAGTTGGCTGCTGCCACCGCTGAGCAATAACTAGCATAACCCCTTGGGGCCTCTAAACGGG
TCTTGAGGGGTTTTTTGCTGAAAGGAGGAACTATATCCGGAT
Features (pLannotate 1.2.2; 20 found; start..end, strand, type, name):
     12..440     +  rep_origin     f1 ori (sequence partly withheld): f1 bacteriophage origin of replication; arrow indicates direction of (+) strand synthesis
    493..550     +  promoter       AmpR promoter (fragment): bla
    559..1374    -  CDS            KanR: aminoglycoside phosphotransferase; aph(3')-Ia; confers resistance to kanamycin in bacteria or G418 (Geneticin®) in eukaryotes
   1496..2084    +  rep_origin     ori: high-copy-number ColE1/pMB1/pBR322/pUC origin of replication
   2270..2409    -  misc_feature   bom: basis of mobility region from pBR322
   2511..2702    -  CDS            rop: Rop protein, which maintains plasmids at low copy number; rop
   2719..3099    +  CDS            YPB1_ECOLX: Protein predicted: Swiss-Prot protein existence level 4. From Escherichia coli.
   3171..3462    -  CDS            TcR (fragment): tetracycline efflux protein; tet; confers resistance to tetracycline
   3477..3498    -  protein_bind   CAP binding site: CAP binding activates transcription in the presence of cAMP. E. coli catabolite activator protein
   3511..4593    -  CDS            lacI: lac repressor; lacI; The lac repressor binds to the lac operator to inhibit transcription in E. coli. This inhibition can be relieved by adding lactose or isopropyl-β-D-thiogalactopyranoside (IPTG).
   4594..4671    -  promoter       lacI promoter: lacI
   4679..4958    -  CDS            TcR (fragment): tetracycline efflux protein; tet; confers resistance to tetracycline
   4980..4998    +  promoter       T7 promoter: promoter for bacteriophage T7 RNA polymerase
   4999..5023    +  protein_bind   lac operator: The lac repressor binds to the lac operator to inhibit transcription in E. coli. This inhibition can be relieved by adding lactose or isopropyl-β-D-thiogalactopyranoside (IPTG). lac repressor encoded by lacI
   5038..5060    +  RBS            RBS: efficient ribosome binding site from bacteriophage T7 gene 10 (Olins and Rangwala, 1989)
   5095..5384    +  CDS            SUMO (fragment): cleavable ubiquitin-like protein tag; S. cerevisiae SMT3 (truncated)
   5380..5637    +  CDS            SPAST (fragment): SPAST_HUMAN - Also known as ADPSP, FSP2, KIAA1083 From Homo sapiens (Human).
   5687..5704    +  CDS            9xHis (fragment): 9xHis affinity tag
   5714..5763    +  CDS            SET1 (fragment): solubility-enhancement tag derived from T7 phage gene 10B
   5771..5818    +  terminator     T7 terminator: transcription terminator for bacteriophage T7 RNA polymerase
