[The description below was written by a language model from this plasmid's Addgene catalogue record and pLannotate feature annotations shown in this document.]
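Description:
pCA528 SPASTIN, residues 112-196 is a 5,843-nt bacterial expression plasmid built on the pCA528 backbone, a pET-style vector for T7-driven protein production in E. coli. It is selected with kanamycin through an aph(3')-Ia aminoglycoside phosphotransferase gene. It replicates from a ColE1/pMB1-type origin accompanied by the bom region and the rop gene, which normally moderates copy number; the catalogue lists copy number as unknown. An f1 origin is also present, along with backbone remnants annotated as tetracycline-resistance fragments and a partial AmpR promoter, which are not functional markers here.

The payload is a fragment of human SPASTIN covering residues 112-196, which corresponds to the MIT (microtubule interacting and trafficking) domain. It is fused in frame downstream of a backbone-encoded N-terminal His-SUMO tag. The annotation detects the yeast SMT3-derived SUMO portion directly abutting the SPAST fragment. The N-terminal His tag was not separately annotated but is stated in the catalogue entry. Transcription runs from a T7 promoter controlled by an adjacent lac operator, with the T7 gene 10 ribosome binding site and a T7 terminator. A plasmid-borne lacI gene supplies repressor, so expression is IPTG-inducible in hosts that provide T7 RNA polymerase. Short His-tag and SET1-like matches lie between the insert and the terminator. These are probably vector sequence downstream of the insert, but the record does not say whether they are translated.

The His tag allows affinity purification, and SUMO is a cleavable ubiquitin-like tag. According to the depositor, the protein was used for X-ray crystallography, in a study of the interactions between human ESCRT-III proteins and MIT domains.
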