Addgene plasmid #180627: pCA528 SPASTIN , residues 112-196
Purpose: Bacterial expression for SPASTIN MIT, residues 112-196. Has N-term HIS-SUMO tag. Used for X-ray crystallography. Internal ID:WISP21-111.
Depositing lab: Wesley Sundquist. Depositing organization: University of Utah. Publication: Comprehensive analysis of the human ESCRT-III-MIT domain interactome reveals new cofactors for cytokinetic abscission. Wenzel DM, Mackay DR, Skalicky JJ, Paine EL, Miller MS, Ullman KS, Sundquist WI. Elife. 2022 Sep 15;11:e77779. doi: 10.7554/eLife.77779. PubMed 36107470.
Backbone
  Vector backbone: pCA528
  Vector type: Bacterial Expression
Growth in bacteria
  Bacterial resistance: Kanamycin, 50 μg/mL
  Growth temperature: 37°C
  Growth strain: DH5alpha
  Copy number: Unknown
Gene/Insert
  Gene/Insert name: SPASTIN
  Species: H. sapiens (human)
  Mutation: Residues 112-196
  Promoter: T7
  Tag / fusion protein: HIS-SUMO (N terminal on backbone)
  Cloning method: Unknown
  Sequencing primers: 5′ T7 for; 3′ T7 term
Terms and licenses: Academic/Nonprofit Terms; Industry Terms: Not Available to Industry
Depositor comments: Read the preprint on bioRxiv: https://www.biorxiv.org/content/10.1101/2022.02.09.477148v1
How to cite: pCA528 SPASTIN , residues 112-196 was a gift from Wesley Sundquist (Addgene plasmid # 180627 ; http://n2t.net/addgene:180627 ; RRID:Addgene_180627)
